Addgene plasmid #52253: pUASp YFP Mtl CA
Purpose: Drosophila expression of YFP-Mtl constitutively active mutant
Depositing lab: Matthew Scott. Depositing organization: Stanford University.
Backbone
  Vector backbone: pUASp
  Backbone size w/o insert (bp): 9939
  Vector type: Insect Expression ; Drosophila
Growth in bacteria
  Bacterial resistance: Ampicillin, 100 μg/mL
  Growth temperature: 37°C
  Growth strain: Top10
  Copy number: Unknown
Gene/Insert
  Gene/Insert name: Mtl
  Species: D. melanogaster (fly)
  Mutation: Q64L; CA mutation
  Entrez Gene: Mtl (a.k.a. Dmel_CG5588, 5588, CG5588, Dmel\CG5588, MTL, Mt1/Mig2-like, Rac, Rac GTPase, Rac-like, dMig-2, mtl)
  Promoter: GAL4
  Tag / fusion protein: YFP (N terminal on backbone)
  Cloning method: Gateway Cloning
  Sequencing primers: 5′ EGFP-C; 3′ pUASp-3 (5'-AGGTTTAACCAGGGGATGCT-3')
Terms and licenses: Academic/Nonprofit Terms; Industry Terms: Not Available to Industry
How to cite: pUASp YFP Mtl CA was a gift from Matthew Scott (Addgene plasmid # 52253 ; http://n2t.net/addgene:52253 ; RRID:Addgene_52253)
