[The description below was written by a language model from this plasmid's Addgene catalogue record.]
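Description:
pUASp YFP Mtl CA is a Drosophila expression plasmid built on the pUASp backbone (about 9.9 kb without the insert), a vector of the GAL4/UAS family. It is maintained in E. coli under ampicillin selection. The record does not list the bacterial origin of replication, the copy number, or any fly transformation marker, and no feature table is available to confirm other backbone elements.

The payload is the D. melanogaster gene Mtl (Mig-2-like, CG5588), which encodes a Rac-related small GTPase. It carries a Q64L substitution that the record designates as a constitutively active (CA) mutation. Substitutions of this kind in Rho-family GTPases generally impair GTP hydrolysis, locking the protein in its active, GTP-bound signalling state. The coding sequence was introduced by Gateway recombination downstream of a YFP supplied by the backbone, so the product is an N-terminally YFP-tagged Mtl fusion. The promoter is recorded as GAL4, meaning that transcription depends on GAL4 binding to upstream activating sequences. The transgene is therefore silent unless a GAL4 driver is present, which lets the choice of driver line set the tissue and timing of expression. In general use, pUASp-type vectors are favoured because they permit expression in the female germline as well as in somatic tissues.

The stated purpose is Drosophila expression of the constitutively active YFP-Mtl mutant. This suits gain-of-function studies of Mtl signalling in which the fluorescent tag allows the protein's expression and subcellular localisation to be followed.
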