>Addgene plasmid #52253 | pUASp YFP Mtl CA | addgene partial sequence | sequence record 81609 | EGFP-C 5'-CATGGTCCTGCTGGAGTTCGTG-3'
TGGACGAGCTGTACAAGTCCGGACTCAGATCTCGAGCTCAAGCTTCGAATTCTGCAGTCGACGGTACCGC
GGGCCCGGGATCATCAACAAGTTTGTACAAAAAAGCAGGCTTAATGTCAACCGGAAGGCCCATAAAGTGT
GTAGTCGTTGGTGACGGCACCGTCGGAAAGACCTGCATGCTAATCTCCTACACGACAGACTGCTTTCCCG
GCGAATATGTGCCCACAGTCTTCGACAACTACTCGGCGCCCATGCAAGTGGACACAATACAGGTCTCGCT
GGGACTGTGGGATACGGCGGGTCTAGAGGACTACGACCGCCTGAGACCGCTATCCTACCCGCAGACAGAC
GTTTTCCTGATATGCTACAGCGTGGCGAGTCCCTCGTCCTTTGAGAACGTCACCTCAAAATGGTATCCGG
AGATAAAGCACCACTGTCCCGATGCGCCCATCATTCTAGTTGGCACCAAAATCGATTTGCGCGAAGATCG
AGAGACACTCAGCGGCCTGGCAGAGCAGGGACTGACGCCGCTGAAGCGCGAGCAGGGCCAGAAGCTGGCA
AACAAGATACGCGCTGTGAAATACATGGAGTGCTCCGCCTTGACGCAGCGCGGTCTCAAGCCGGTGTTCG
AGGAAGCGGTGCGCGCGGTGCTCAGACCAGAGCCGCTAAAGCGACGCCAGCGAAAGTGTTTAATAATGTA
AAACCCAGCTTTCTTGTACAAAGTGGTTGATGATCCTCTAGAGTCGACCTCGAACGTTAACGTTAACGTA
ACGTTAACTCGAGGAGCTTGATAACATTATACCTAAACCCATGGTCAAGAGTAAACATTTCTGCCTTTGA
AGTTGAGAACACAAATTAAGCATCCCCTGG
